>Addgene plasmid #37307 | CFP-GAI(1-92) | addgene partial sequence | sequence record 47571 | CMV-F 5'-CGCAAATGGGCGGTAGGCGTG-3'
CCGTCAGATCCGCTAGCGCTACCGGTCGCCACCATGGTGAGCAAGGGCGAGGAGCTGTTCACCGGGGTGG
TGCCCATCCTGGTCGAGCTGGACGGCGACGTAAACGGCCACAAGTTCAGCGTGTCCGGCGAGGGCGAGGG
CGATGCCACCTACGGCAAGCTGACCCTGAAGTTCATCTGCACCACCGGCAAGCTGCCCGTGCCCTGGCCC
ACCCTCGTGACCACCCTGACCTGGGGCGTGCAGTGCTTCAGCCGCTACCCCGACCACATGAAGCAGCACG
ACTTCTTCAAGTCCGCCATGCCCGAAGGCTACGTCCAGGAGCGCACCATCTTCTTCAAGGACGACGGCAA
CTACAAGACCCGCGCCGAGGTGAAGTTCGAGGGCGACACCCTGGTGAACCGCATCGAGCTGAAGGGCATC
GACTTCAAGGAGGACGGCAACATCCTGGGGCACAAGCTGGAGTACAACTACATCAGCCACAACGTCTATA
TCACCGCCGACAAGCAGAAGAACGGCATCAAGGCCAACTTCAAGATCCGCCACAACATCGAGGACGGCAG
CGTGCAGCTCGCCGACCACTACCAGCAGAACACCCCCATCGGCGACGGCCCCGTGCTGCTGCCCGACAAC
CACTACCTGAGCACCCAGTCCGCCCTGAGCAAAGACCCCAACGAGAAGCGCGATCACATGGTCCTGCTGG
AGTTCGTGACCGCCGCCGGGATCACTCTCGGCATGGACGAGCTGTACAAGAGCGCAGGAGGAATGAAGAG
AGATCATCATCATCATCATCATCAAGATAAGAAGACTATGATGATGAATGAAGAAGACGACGGTNACGGC
ATGGATGAGCTTCTAGCTGTTCTTGGTTACAAGGT
