>Addgene plasmid #37307 | CFP-GAI(1-92) | addgene partial sequence | sequence record 47654 | SV40pA-R 5'-GAAATTTGTGATGCTATTGC-3'
CAACAACAATTGCATTCATTTTATGTTTCAGGTTCAGGGGGAGGTGTGGGAGGTTTTTTAAAGCAAGTAA
AACCTCTACAAATGTGGTATGGCTGATTATGATCAGTTATCTAGATCCGGTGGATCCCGGGCCCGCGGTA
CCGTCGACTGCAGAATTCGAAGCTTGAGCTCCACCAGCACTACCACCAGCACTATTAAGGTCGGTGAGCA
TAGAATCAAGCCACGTGTAAAGCTCCGCCGGATTATAGTGAACAGTCTCAGTAGCGAGTTGAGAAAGATC
GTCTTCTTGAACATTAGACATCATAACTTCAAGCTGCTCGAGTTTCTGAGCAACATCAGCCATTTCGGAT
GACCTAACCTTGTAACCAAGAACAGCTAGAAGCTCATCCATGCCGTTACCGTCGTCTTCTTCATTCATCA
TCATAGTCTTCTTATCTTGATGATGATGATGATGATGATCTCTCTTCATTCCTCCTGCGCTCTTGTACAG
CTCGTCCATGCCGAGAGTGATCCCGGCGGCGGTCACGAACTCCAGCAGGACCATGTGATCGCGCTTCTCG
TTGGGGTCTTTGCTCAGGGCGGACTGGGTGCTCAGGTAGTGGTTGTCGGGCAGCAGCACGGGGCCGTCGC
CGATGGGGGTGTTCTGCTGGTAGTGGTCGGCGAGCTGCACGCTGCCGTCCTCGATGTTGTGGCGGATCTT
GAAGTTGGCCTTGATGCCGTTCTTCTGCTTGTCGGCGGTGATATAGACGTTGTGGCTGATGTAGTTGTAC
TCCAGCTTGTGCCCCAGGATGTTGCCGTCCTCCTTGAAGTCGATGCCCTTCAGCTCGATGCGGTTCACCA
