[The description below was written by a language model from this plasmid's Addgene catalogue record.]
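Description:
CFP-GAI(1-92) is a mammalian expression plasmid built on the Clontech pECFP-C1 backbone (about 4.7 kb without insert). It is propagated in E. coli under kanamycin selection, and it carries a neomycin resistance marker that allows G418 selection of transfected mammalian cells. In vectors of this family a single resistance cassette typically serves both purposes. The record does not list the origin of replication, and copy number is given as unknown.

The payload is a fragment of the Arabidopsis thaliana GAI gene (GIBBERELLIC ACID INSENSITIVE, also known as RGA2) encoding amino acids 1–92. It was inserted by restriction cloning between the BsrGI and SacI sites, downstream of the backbone's cyan fluorescent protein coding sequence. Expression from the CMV promoter therefore yields a fusion protein with CFP at the N terminus and the truncated GAI domain at the C terminus. GAI is a DELLA-family repressor of gibberellin signalling, and its N-terminal region is the part that associates with the gibberellin receptor GID1 when the hormone is present.

The associated publication describes a gibberellin-induced dimerization system for rapid, orthogonal logic gating. This construct fits that system as one half of a chemically inducible dimerization pair for mammalian cells. The CFP tag lets the GAI fragment be followed by live-cell fluorescence imaging, for instance to watch it relocalise toward a partner protein after inducer is added. The partner construct and the specific inducer are not described in this record, and no feature table was provided, so the exact junctions and linker sequences cannot be stated.
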