Addgene plasmid #37307: CFP-GAI(1-92)
Depositing lab: Takanari Inoue. Depositing organization: Johns Hopkins University and School of Medicine. Publication: Rapid and orthogonal logic gating with a gibberellin-induced dimerization system. Miyamoto T, Derose R, Suarez A, Ueno T, Chen M, Sun TP, Wolfgang MJ, Mukherjee C, Meyers DJ, Inoue T. Nat Chem Biol. 2012 Mar 25;8(5):465-70. doi: 10.1038/nchembio.922. PubMed 22446836.
Backbone
  Vector backbone: pECFP-C1
  Backbone manufacturer: Clontech
  Backbone size w/o insert (bp): 4700
  Vector type: Mammalian Expression
  Selectable markers: Neomycin (select with G418)
Growth in bacteria
  Bacterial resistance: Kanamycin, 50 μg/mL
  Growth temperature: 37°C
  Growth strain: DH5alpha
  Copy number: Unknown
Gene/Insert
  Gene/Insert name: GAI
  Species: A. thaliana (mustard weed)
  Mutation: contains aa 1-92
  Entrez Gene: GAI (a.k.a. AT1G14920, F10B6.34, F10B6_34, GAI PROTEIN, GIBBERELLIC ACID INSENSITIVE, RESTORATION ON GROWTH ON AMMONIA 2, RGA2)
  Promoter: CMV
  Tag / fusion protein: CFP (N terminal on backbone)
  Cloning method: Restriction Enzyme; 5′ cloning site BsrGI (unknown if destroyed); 3′ cloning site SacI (unknown if destroyed)
  Sequencing primers: 5′ EGFP-C; 3′ SV40pA-R
Terms and licenses: Academic/Nonprofit Terms; Industry Terms: Not Available to Industry
How to cite: CFP-GAI(1-92) was a gift from Takanari Inoue (Addgene plasmid # 37307 ; http://n2t.net/addgene:37307 ; RRID:Addgene_37307)
